Addgene plasmid #127777: pU6-Sox3gRNA-T1
Purpose: Chicken sox3 gRNA target site 1, cloned into the pU6 sgRNA (backbone #92359)
Depositing lab: Tatjana Sauka-Spengler. Depositing organization: University of Oxford. Publication: Early chromatin shaping predetermines multipotent vagal neural crest into neural, neuronal and mesenchymal lineages. Ling ITC, Sauka-Spengler T. Nat Cell Biol. 2019 Dec;21(12):1504-1517. doi: 10.1038/s41556-019-0428-9. Epub 2019 Dec 2. PubMed 31792380.
Backbone
  Vector backbone: pU6
  Vector type: CRISPR
Growth in bacteria
  Bacterial resistance: Tetracycline, 10 μg/mL
  Growth temperature: 37°C
  Growth strain: DH5alpha
  Copy number: Low Copy
Gene/Insert
  Gene/Insert name: sox3gRNAT1
  Cloning method: Restriction Enzyme; 5′ cloning site BsmB1 (destroyed during cloning); 3′ cloning site BsmB1 (destroyed during cloning)
  Sequencing primers: 5′ -; 3′ -
Terms and licenses: Academic/Nonprofit Terms; Industry Terms: Not Available to Industry
How to cite: pU6-Sox3gRNA-T1 was a gift from Tatjana Sauka-Spengler (Addgene plasmid # 127777 ; http://n2t.net/addgene:127777 ; RRID:Addgene_127777)
