[The description below was written by a language model from this plasmid's Addgene catalogue record and pLannotate feature annotations shown in this document.]
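Description:
pU6-Sox3gRNA-T1 is a small (about 3.5 kb) CRISPR guide RNA expression plasmid that carries a single guide targeting chicken sox3 (target site 1), built in the pU6 sgRNA backbone. The guide sequence was inserted between two BsmBI sites, a type IIS strategy that destroys both sites during cloning and places the protospacer directly upstream of the sgRNA scaffold. The feature table detects that scaffold as a partial Streptococcus pyogenes tracrRNA match, consistent with a chimeric single guide designed for SpCas9. The U6 promoter implied by the backbone name was not annotated, and the record does not state its species of origin. It would be expected in the unannotated stretch upstream of the scaffold, where an RNA polymerase III promoter would drive guide transcription. No Cas9 coding sequence is present, so the nuclease must be supplied from a separate construct.

In bacteria the plasmid is selected with tetracycline through a full-length TcR efflux gene driven by its own tet promoter. Replication relies on a ColE1/pUC-type origin. The annotation describes this origin as high copy, whereas the catalogue entry lists the plasmid as low copy. The remaining annotations are short fragments of KanR, lacI and the RSF origin, plus a T7 promoter and rrnB T1/T2 terminators. These appear to be non-functional remnants or insulating elements inherited from the backbone's assembly rather than working parts of the payload. The associated publication concerns chromatin regulation in vagal neural crest, which suggests the plasmid is used with Cas9 to perturb sox3 in chicken embryos, although the record does not specify the delivery method.
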