Features (pLannotate 1.2.2; 11 found; start..end, strand, type, name):
     18..92      +  CDS            KanR (fragment): aminoglycoside phosphotransferase; aphA-3; confers resistance to kanamycin
     95..113     -  promoter       T7 promoter: promoter for bacteriophage T7 RNA polymerase
    558..625     +  misc_RNA       tracrRNA (fragment): trans-activating CRISPR RNA for the Streptococcus pyogenes CRISPR/Cas9 system
    801..1389    +  rep_origin     ori: high-copy-number ColE1/pMB1/pBR322/pUC origin of replication
   1572..1664    +  CDS            lacI (fragment): lac repressor; lacI; The lac repressor binds to the lac operator to inhibit transcription in E. coli. This inhibition can be relieved by adding lactose or isopropyl-β-D-thiogalactopyranoside (IPTG).
   1719..1746    -  terminator     rrnB T2 terminator: transcription terminator T2 from the E. coli rrnB gene
   1878..1921    +  terminator     rrnB T1 terminator: Escherichia coli rrnB; transcription terminator T1 from the E. coli rrnB gene
   1953..2006    -  CDS            lacI (fragment): lac repressor; lacI; The lac repressor binds to the lac operator to inhibit transcription in E. coli. This inhibition can be relieved by adding lactose or isopropyl-β-D-thiogalactopyranoside (IPTG).
   2008..2132    -  rep_origin     RSF ori (fragment): Plasmids containing the RSF 1030 origin of replication can be propagated in E. coli cells that contain additional plasmids with compatible origins.
   2148..2176    +  promoter       tet promoter: E. coli promoter for tetracycline efflux protein gene
   2224..3414    +  CDS            TcR: tetracycline efflux protein; tet; confers resistance to tetracycline
>Addgene plasmid #127777 | pU6-Sox3gRNA-T1 | addgene full sequence | sequence record 250009 | Addgene NGS Result
GCGCAAACCAACCCTTGATCGGGGAAGAACAGTATGTCGAGCTATTTTTTGACTTACTGGGGATCAAGCC
TGATTGGGAGAAAATAAAATATCCCCTATAGTGAGTCGTATTACATGGTCATAGCTGTTTCCTGGCAGCT
CTGGCCCGTGTCTCAAAATCTCTGATGTTACATTGCACAAGATAAAAATATATCATCATGCCTCCTCTAG
AGGTCTCAGGACCGCGGCCGCTCCTTCAGGCACTGCCGACGACAGCCCAGGCGGAGGTCCTGAGCGCCGG
CGCCAAATTTGCATAAAGAGCTACCCAGAAGCCCTCGCGCGCGGAAACGGGCAAAAAAGGGCTTCTAATA
TGGAAATATTACGCCGAATCGCGTCACAAATTGGCTAAGCGGGCCTAAGAGTTAACAAGATGTGCTATTA
AGCGGAGCCTTTTGGTGGGAAGAAACGGAACAGTCACTGTGTTCTAAAAGAACTTGCAGGATGAGCCTTT
AAATACCGCAGTCTCGACGCTCTTAGTCGGTTCATGTAGGTCTGCGCCGGTTTAAGAGCTATGCTGGAAA
CAGCATAGCAAGTTTAAATAAGGCTAGTCCGTTATCAACTTGAAAAAGTGGCACCGAGTCGGTGCTTTTT
TGTTTTCCATATTTTTTTCGCATTGCTTTCCTTGGCTTTTACACCCTTACGCAGCCTCGCCCCCTTTTCC
CAGGGAGACCCTCGAGCCACCCATGACCAAAATCCCTTAACGTGAGTTACGCGTCGTTCCACTGAGCGTC
AGACCCCGTAGAAAAGATCAAAGGATCTTCTTGAGATCCTTTTTTTCTGCGCGTAATCTGCTGCTTGCAA
ACAAAAAAACCACCGCTACCAGCGGTGGTTTGTTTGCCGGATCAAGAGCTACCAACTCTTTTTCCGAAGG
TAACTGGCTTCAGCAGAGCGCAGATACCAAATACTGTTCTTCTAGTGTAGCCGTAGTTAGGCCACCACTT
CAAGAACTCTGTAGCACCGCCTACATACCTCGCTCTGCTAATCCTGTTACCAGTGGCTGCTGCCAGTGGC
GATAAGTCGTGTCTTACCGGGTTGGACTCAAGACGATAGTTACCGGATAAGGCGCAGCGGTCGGGCTGAA
CGGGGGGTTCGTGCACACAGCCCAGCTTGGAGCGAACGACCTACACCGAACTGAGATACCTACAGCGTGA
GCTATGAGAAAGCGCCACGCTTCCCGAAGGGAGAAAGGCGGACAGGTATCCGGTAAGCGGCAGGGTCGGA
ACAGGAGAGCGCACGAGGGAGCTTCCAGGGGGAAACGCCTGGTATCTTTATAGTCCTGTCGGGTTTCGCC
ACCTCTGACTTGAGCGTCGATTTTTGTGATGCTCGTCAGGGGGGCGGAGCCTATGGAAAAACGCCAGCAA
CGCGGCCTTTTTACGGTTCCTGGCCTTTTGCTGGCCTTTTGCTCACATGTTCTTTCCTGCGTTATCCCCT
GATTCTGTGGATAACCGTATTACCGCCTTTGAGTGAGCTGATACCGCTCGCCGCAGCCGAACGACCGAGC
GCAGCGAGTCAGTGAGCGAGGAAGCGGAAGAGCGCCCAATACGCAAACCGCCTCTCCCCGCGCGTTGGCC
GATTCATTAATGCAGCTGGCACGACAGGTTTCCCGACTGGAAAGCGGGCAGTGAGCGCAACGCAATTAAT
ACGCGTACCGCTAGCCAGGAAGAGTTTGTAGAAACGCAAAAAGGCCATCCGTCAGGATGGCCTTCTGCTT
AGTTTGATGCCTGGCAGTTTATGGCGGGCGTCCTGCCCGCCACCCTCCGGGCCGTTGCTTCACAACGTTC
AAATCCGCTCCCGGCGGATTTGTCCTACTCAGGAGAGCGTTCACCGACAAACAACAGATAAAACGAAAGG
CCCAGTCTTCCGACTGAGCCTTTCGTTTTATTTGATGCCTGGCAGTTCCCTACTCTCGCGTTCTGCATTA
ATGAATCGGCCAACGCGCGGGGAGAGGCGGTTTGCGTATTGGGCGCTCTTCCGCTTCCTCGCTCACTGAC
TCGCTGCGCTCGGTCGTTCGGCTGCGGCGAGCGGTATCAGCTCACTCAAAGGCGGTAATACGGTTATCCA
CAGAATCAGGGGATAACGCAGGAAAGAACATGAATTAATTCTCATGTTTGACAGCTTATCATCGATTAGC
TTTAATGCGGTAGTTTATCACAGTTAAATTGCTAACGCAGTCAGGCACCGTGTATGAAATCTAACAATGC
GCTCATCGTCATCCTCGGCACCGTCACCCTGGATGCTGTAGGCATAGGCTTGGTTATGCCGGTACTGCCG
GGCCTCTTGCGGGATATCGTCCATTCCGACAGCATCGCCAGTCACTATGGCGTGCTGCTAGCGCTATATG
CGTTGATGCAATTTCTATGCGCACCCGTTCTCGGAGCACTGTCCGACCGCTTTGGCCGCCGCCCAGTCCT
GCTCGCTTCGCTACTTGGAGCCACTATCGACTACGCGATCATGGCGACCACACCCGTCCTGTGGATTCTC
TACGCCGGACGCATCGTGGCCGGCATCACCGGCGCCACAGGTGCGGTTGCTGGCGCCTATATCGCCGACA
TCACCGATGGGGAAGATCGGGCTCGCCACTTCGGGCTCATGAGCGCTTGTTTCGGCGTGGGTATGGTGGC
AGGCCCCGTGGCCGGGGGACTGTTGGGCGCCATCTCCTTACATGCACCATTCCTTGCGGCGGCGGTGCTC
AACGGCCTCAACCTACTACTGGGCTGCTTCCTAATGCAGGAGTCGCATAAGGGAGAGCGCCGACCCATGC
CCTTGAGAGCCTTCAACCCAGTCAGCTCCTTCCGGTGGGCGCGGGGCATGACTATCGTCGCCGCACTTAT
GACTGTCTTCTTTATCATGCAACTCGTAGGACAGGTGCCGGCAGCGCTCTGGGTCATTTTCGGCGAGGAC
CGCTTTCGCTGGAGCGCGACGATGATCGGCCTGTCGCTTGCGGTATTCGGAATCTTGCACGCCCTCGCTC
AAGCCTTCGTCACTGGTCCCGCCACCAAACGTTTCGGCGAGAAGCAGGCCATTATCGCCGGCATGGCGGC
CGACGCGCTGGGCTACGTCTTGCTGGCGTTCGCGACGCGAGGCTGGATGGCCTTCCCCATTATGATTCTT
CTCGCTTCCGGCGGCATCGGGATGCCCGCGTTGCAGGCCATGCTGTCCAGGCAGGTAGATGACGACCATC
AGGGACAGCTTCAAGGATCGCTCGCGGCTCTTACCAGCCTAACTTCGATCATTGGACCGCTGATCGTCAC
GGCGATTTATGCCGCCTCGGCGAGCACATGGAACGGGTTGGCATGGATTGTAGGCGCCGCCCTATACCTT
GTCTGCCTCCCCGCGTTGCGTCGCGGTGCATGGAGCCGGGCCACCTCGACCTGAATGGAAGCCGGCGGCA
CCTCGCTAACGGATTCACCACTCCAAGAATTGGAGCCAATCAATTCTTGCGGAGAACTGTGAAT
